Addgene plasmid #89199: pHES936
Purpose: Expresses DIG1 under control of GAL1 promoter
Depositing lab: Hana El-Samad. Depositing organization: University of California, San Francisco (UCSF). Publication: Robust Synthetic Circuits for Two-Dimensional Control of Gene Expression in Yeast. Aranda-Diaz A, Mace K, Zuleta I, Harrigan P, El-Samad H. ACS Synth Biol. 2016 Dec 27. doi: 10.1021/acssynbio.6b00251. PubMed 27930885.
Backbone
  Vector backbone: 604 TRP
  Vector type: Yeast Expression
  Selectable markers: TRP1
Growth in bacteria
  Bacterial resistance: Ampicillin, 100 μg/mL
  Growth temperature: 37°C
  Growth strain: DH5alpha
  Copy number: High Copy
Gene/Insert
  Gene/Insert name: RST1
  Species: S. cerevisiae (budding yeast)
  Entrez Gene: DIG1 (a.k.a. YPL049C, RST1)
  Promoter: GAL1
  Cloning method: Restriction Enzyme; 5′ cloning site PSPOMI (not destroyed); 3′ cloning site BAMH1 (not destroyed)
  Sequencing primers: 5′ nonstandard
Terms and licenses: Academic/Nonprofit Terms; Industry Terms: Not Available to Industry
Depositor comments: The Dig1 insert contains a S110G mutation which the depositor has confirmed does not affect plasmid function.
How to cite: pHES936 was a gift from Hana El-Samad (Addgene plasmid # 89199 ; http://n2t.net/addgene:89199 ; RRID:Addgene_89199)
