[The description below was written by a language model from this plasmid's Addgene catalogue record and pLannotate feature annotations shown in this document.]
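Description:
pHES936 is a yeast expression plasmid built on a backbone recorded as "604 TRP", carrying the Saccharomyces cerevisiae gene DIG1 (also known as RST1 or YPL049C) under the galactose-inducible GAL1 promoter. In E. coli it is maintained as a high-copy plasmid through a ColE1/pUC-type origin and selected with ampicillin via the β-lactamase gene. An f1 origin, lac promoter/operator and lacZα remnants, pBluescript polylinker fragments and flanking T3 and T7 promoters point to a pBluescript/pRS-style scaffold. In yeast, selection is by TRP1 tryptophan prototrophy.

The feature table shows no yeast replication origin (no 2μ or CEN/ARS). Instead, an S. cerevisiae TRP1 promoter fragment lies upstream of the cassette and an S. cerevisiae TRP1 coding fragment downstream. Between them sit a complete TRP1 open reading frame annotated as most similar to the Candida glabrata homologue, the GAL1,10 promoter and the DIG1 coding sequence. This layout is consistent with an integrating design targeted to the TRP1 locus, although the record does not state this explicitly. Short fragments annotated as histone H3, URA3, rop and bom appear to be backbone remnants or homology-based calls rather than functional parts, and no terminator for the DIG1 cassette is annotated.

Dig1 is a negative regulator of the mating and filamentation programmes that inhibits the transcription factor Ste12 by direct binding, so Gal4-regulated expression lets its dosage be tuned. The insert was cloned between PspOMI and BamHI sites, both retained, and carries an S110G substitution that the depositor reports does not affect function. The plasmid comes from work on synthetic circuits for two-dimensional control of gene expression in yeast.
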