Features (pLannotate 1.2.2; 24 found; start..end, strand, type, name):
    292..445     +  promoter       TRP1 promoter (fragment): S. cerevisiae TRP1
    439..717     +  CDS            HHT1 (fragment): H3_KLULA - Experimental evidence at protein level: Swiss-Prot protein existence level 1. Core component of nucleosome. Nucleosomes wrap and compact DNA into chromatin, limiting DNA accessibility to the cellular machineries which require DNA as a template. Histones thereby play a central role in transcription regulation, DNA repair, DNA replication and chromosomal stability. DNA accessibility is regulated via a complex set of post-translational modifications of histones, also called histone code, and nucleosome remodeling. From Kluyveromyces lactis (strain ATCC 8585 / CBS 2359 / DSM 70799 / NBR
   1078..1728    +  CDS            TRP1: TRPF_CANGA - Protein inferred from homology: Swiss-Prot protein existence level 3. From Candida glabrata (strain ATCC 2001 / CBS 138 / JCM 3761 / NBRC 0622 / NRRL Y-65) (Yeast) (Torulopsis glabrata).
   1970..2622    +  promoter       GAL1,10 promoter: GAL1 and GAL10 genes of S. cerevisiae; divergent inducible promoter, regulated by Gal4
   2639..3994    +  CDS            DIG1: DIG1_YEAST - Also known as RST1. Experimental evidence at protein level: Swiss-Prot protein existence level 1. DIG1 and DIG2 are negative regulators of the filamentation and pheromone induced mating program. DIG1 and DIG2 inhibit the transcriptional activity of STE12 by direct protein-protein interaction. DIG1 colocalizes to promoters with STE12 and redistributes with it during induction of filamentation (by butanol) or mating (by pheromone) to program specific genes, but binding of DIG1 to STE12 is reduced by pheromone treatment. From Saccharomyces cerevisiae (strain ATCC 204508 / S288c) (Bak
   4001..4018    -  misc_feature   MCS (fragment): pBluescript multiple cloning site
   4044..4068    -  misc_feature   MCS (fragment): pBluescript multiple cloning site
   4764..5116    +  CDS            TRP1 (fragment): phosphoribosylanthranilate isomerase, required for tryptophan biosynthesis; S. cerevisiae TRP1; yeast auxotrophic marker
   5154..5172    -  promoter       T7 promoter: promoter for bacteriophage T7 RNA polymerase
   5175..5332    +  CDS            lacZα (fragment): LacZα fragment of β-galactosidase; lacZ fragment
   5336..5764    +  rep_origin     f1 ori (sequence partly withheld): f1 bacteriophage origin of replication; arrow indicates direction of (+) strand synthesis
   5792..5843    -  misc_feature   bom (fragment): basis of mobility region from pBR322
   5899..5991    -  CDS            URA3 (fragment): PYRF_YEAST - Experimental evidence at protein level: Swiss-Prot protein existence level 1. From Saccharomyces cerevisiae (strain ATCC 204508 / S288c) (Baker's yeast).
   5991..6123    -  promoter       URA3 promoter (fragment): S. cerevisiae URA3
   6131..6180    -  misc_feature   bom (fragment): basis of mobility region from pBR322
   6282..6317    -  CDS            rop (fragment): Rop protein, which maintains plasmids at low copy number; rop
   6429..6533    +  promoter       AmpR promoter: bla
   6534..7394    +  CDS            AmpR: β-lactamase; bla; confers resistance to ampicillin, carbenicillin, and related antibiotics
   7565..8153    +  rep_origin     ori: high-copy-number ColE1/pMB1/pBR322/pUC origin of replication
   8336..8428    +  CDS            lacI (fragment): lac repressor; lacI; The lac repressor binds to the lac operator to inhibit transcription in E. coli. This inhibition can be relieved by adding lactose or isopropyl-β-D-thiogalactopyranoside (IPTG).
   8441..8462    +  protein_bind   CAP binding site: CAP binding activates transcription in the presence of cAMP. E. coli catabolite activator protein
   8477..8507    +  promoter       lac promoter: promoter for the E. coli lac operon
   8515..8531    +  protein_bind   lac operator: The lac repressor binds to the lac operator to inhibit transcription in E. coli. This inhibition can be relieved by adding lactose or isopropyl-β-D-thiogalactopyranoside (IPTG). lac repressor encoded by lacI
   8576..8594    +  promoter       T3 promoter: promoter for bacteriophage T3 RNA polymerase
>Addgene plasmid #89199 | pHES936 | addgene full sequence | sequence record 180955 | Addgene NGS Result
GAACAAAAGCTGGGCCGGCCATTTAAATGTTTAAACGGCCACGCTGGCCATATTTCTACCAATCTCTCAA
CACTGAGTAATGGTAGTTATAAGAAAGAGACCGAGTTAGGGACAGTTAGAGGCGGTGGAGATATTCCTTA
TGGCATGTCTGGCGATGATAAAACTTTTCAAACGGCAGCCCCGATCTAAAAGAGCTGACAGGGAAATGGT
CAGAAAAAGAAACGTGCACCCGCCCGTCTGGACGCGCCGCTCACCCGCACGGCAGAGACCAATCAGTAAA
AATCAACGGTTAACGACATTACTATATATATAATATAGGAAGCATTTAATAGAACAGCATCGTAATATAT
GTGTACTTTGCAGTTATGACGCCAGATGGCAGTAGTGGAAGATATTCTTTATTGAAAAATAGCTTGTCAC
CTTACGTACAATCTTGATCCGGAGCCCGTCGCTTTGAGAGAAATCAGAAGATTCCAAAAGTCTACTGAAC
TTTTGATCAGAAAGTTGCCTTTCCAAAGACTAGTCAGAGAAATCGCCCAAGATTTCAAGACCGATCTAAG
ATTCCAATCCTCTGCCATCGGTGCTCTACAGGAATCCGTTGAAGCTTACTTGGTCTCTTTGTTCGAAGAC
ACCAACTTGGCCGCTATCCACGCTAAGCGTGTTACCATCCAAAAGAAGGATATCAAGTTGGCTAGAAGAT
TGAGAGGTGAAAGATCCTAAGCACACAGGGATTGTTGTACAATTACTTTTTATGATTTTAGATACACACA
AATCTTTTCTACGATTACCTTTCATTTATTTTCGTTTCATGTTTTATTAATCATTCTTTTTGTATATTTC
ACATCGGGTGGGGTTTTTATATTAAATTTTAATAACATAATCTTTTAAAGTTTCTACTTTCTATCCTGTA
TATTATTTCCATATCTATATCTATATTTTCAAGCTTGTTCACATCCTTATCGGAATTGTTCCAGCGTTTT
TGTACAGAAAATGATGTTATGGTAACGAGCTATATCAGACCTACTAGTCTTATAGAGCTGTACAGAGTCT
TGGAAACATAACCAACACACCAACAAGATGTCATTTGATTCGTTACTCGACAAGAATGATAAGCTGGTAA
AAGTTTGCGGGATTCAAACCGTCGAGGCTGCCGAAACTGCGCTTCAAGCAGGCGCTGATTTGATAGGGAT
CATATGTGTCCCCAACAGGAAGCGGACTATCGAGAGCGCTGTGGCTCGTGAAATATCCAAATTGATTCAC
AAATCAGGTACTACAAAGCTGGTGGGGGTGTTCAGGAATCAATCTGTTGAGGACGTACATCGGCTTTCTG
AGGAATATGACCTTGACATAATCCAATTACATGGTGATGAATCATGGCCAGAGTACTATAACGTCATTAA
GAAACCAATAATCAAAAGAGTCATATTCCCTAGAGATGTCGATGTTGTAACACAAGTGTGTCAAAGAAAA
CCCTTGGTATGTCTACCATTGTTCGACTCCGAGGCAGGCGGTACAGGTGAAAAGCTGGACTGGTCCAGTA
TTTCCTCCTGGGCAAGCGAACAGAATAACGTATTTTATATACTAGCGGGTGGACTAACTGCAGAAAACGT
CATGGAGGCGGTGGGGTTGCCTGGTGTAATTGGTGTTGACGTCTCAGGTGGTGTAGAGACTGACGGCGTC
AAAGACAATGACAAGATAATTAAATATGTACAAAATGCAAAGAAACAATGAATTACGAAGAGAAGTCTCA
ATGAGGTTTTACAAACAATCCTATAATACATATATGCCACTTAGATATACTTTGAATACTGAATATACTG
ACTCATTATATTCTTTAATTGTAGTTTCTCAAAAATATTCATACAGGTTAGCTATGAATTCATGCTATAA
TTTCCATTTTGTTCATGTAAGATACACATAGGGATAAAATGTGATAACTAATCAGCGGTACCGGGCCCTT
ATATTGAATTTTCAAAAATTCTTACTTTTTTTTTGGATGGACGCAAAGAAGTTTAATAATCATATTACAT
GGCATTACCACCATATACATATCCATATCTAATCTTACTTATATGTTGTGGAAATGTAAAGAGCCCCATT
ATCTTAGCCTAAAAAAACCCTCTCTTTGGAACTTTCAGTAATACGCTTAACTGCTCATTGCTATATTGAA
GTACGGATTAGAAGCCGCCGAGCGGGCGACAGCCCTCCGACGGAAGACTCTCCTCCGTGCGTCCTCGTCT
TCACCGGTCGCGTTCCTGAAACGCAGATGTGCCTCGCGCCGCACTGCTCCGAACAATAAAGATTCTACAA
TACTAGCTTTTATGGTTATGAAGAGGAAAAATTAGCAGTAACCTGGCCCCACAAACCTTCAAATTAACGA
ATCAAATTAACAACCATAGGATGATAATGCGATTAGTTTTTTAGCCTTATTTCTGGGGTAATTAATCAGC
GAAGCGATGATTTTTGATCTATTAACAGATATATAAATGGAAAAGCTGCATAACCACTTTAACTAATACT
TTCAACATTTTCAGTTTGTATTACTTCTTATTCAAATGTCATAAAAGTATCAACAAAAAATTGTTAATAT
ACCTCTATACTTTAACGTCAAGGAGAAAAAACTATACTCGAGAATAAAATGGCCGTATCAGCCCGTTTGA
GAACGACTGCCGAGGATACATCCATTGCTAAATCAACACAAGATCCAATTGGTGATACAGAAATCAGTGT
AGCAAATGCTAAGGGCAGCAGCGATAGCAACATTAAGAATTCGCCAGGCGGAAACAGCGTTGGTCAGGAG
TCGGAGCTAGAGCATGTCCCTGAGGAGGATGACTCTGGTGACAAGGAAGCAGATCATGAGGATTCTGAGA
CAGCCACTGCGAAGAAGAGGAAAGCCCAACCATTGAAGAATCCGAAGAAATCATTGAAGAGGGGCAGAGT
CCCGGCGCCTTTGAATTTATCGGATGGCAACACTAATACACACGGTGGTAATATTAAGGACGGCAACTTG
GCTTCGTCTAACTCTGCACATTTTCCTCCTGTTGCTAATCAAAACGTGAAAAGCGCGCCCGCACAAGTTA
CTCAGCATTCCAAGTTCCAGCCCCGTGTCCAATACTTGGGAAAGGCCAGTTCTAGACAATCTATACAAGT
GAATAATAGCAGCAATAGTTATGGGAAACCACACATGCCCTCGGCGGGCATCATGAGCGCCATGAACCCT
TACATGCCCATGAATCGCTACATAATGTCACCATATTATAATCCGTACGGTATCCCTCCACCTCACATGC
TGAACAAGCCCATAATGACACCCTACGTGTCGTATCCATATCCAATGGGACCGCGGACCTCCATTCCTTA
TGCTATGCAAGGTGGCAACGCTAGGCCCTACGAAGAAAATGAGTATAGTGCTAGCAATTACAGAAACAAG
AGGGTTAACGACTCATATGATTCGCCTTTGAGTGGCACCGCTTCCACTGGGAAAACCAGACGATCCGAGG
AAGGCTCAAGAAATTCTAGCGTAGGATCAAGTGCGAATGCCGGTCCTACGCAACAGCGCGCGGATCTACG
CCCAGCAGATATGATACCTGCTGAAGAATACCACTTTGAACGGGATGCATTACTCTCGGCCAACACGAAA
GCCAGAAGCGCAAGCACAAGCACAAGTACAAGCACAAGCACAAACCGGGACAGGAGTTCATGGCATGAGG
CAGAACCCAATAAAGACGAAGAAGAGGGTACGGACTTGGCCATCGAGGACGGAGCGGTCCCCACTCCCAC
TTTTACTACGTTCCAGCGGACCTCGCAGCCGCAGCAGCAATCACCTAGTCTTCTTCAAGGCGAAATCCGA
CTCTCATCGCATATTTTTGCCTTCGAGTTCCCCCTGAGCTCTAGCAATGTAGACAAGAAAATGTTTATGA
GCATATGTAATAAAGTATGGAATGAATCAAAGGAGCTGACAAAAAAATCATCATCACATCACAGAACCGG
AAAATAGTAAGGATCCACTAGTTCTAGACACCTGCAACATGCGTGAGTAAATAAGCGGCCGCCACCGCGG
TGGAGCTCTAAGCAAATAGCTAAATTATATACGAATTAATATTATGATTAAGTGTTTACGTGAGTGCGAT
ATTTTTATTACTATCTTATACAGTTGTATATACTCTATAAAATGAGTTGTCTATTAATTAACGCGATGAA
TGCTTTCTGGGTTTACCTCTCCAACAACTCTAGTTTACTTCTCAATACATTCAATTGTATTTGATTTGTC
AATACTTCATCATTAATCAATTCTATAGTTTTGTTTTTCTCGTTTATTTCCAAATTTAATGCATCAATTT
TATTATTCAATTTGTCGTTGATTTTGGTTAATGATTTTATGGTTTGATCTCTGGCATTGATTGTTTGTGT
TAGTTTTTCATTATTGATAATTAAATTATTTAAGTTAGTTATCAACTCGGTGTTTTCAAGTTTCAAGTTT
TCAATTTCTTTAGAGTTTATTAGATTTGTCAAAGTTTCTGAATTGCTTGATTGGTCCTGTAGAAGAGTAT
TTGTTGTTGTGGATAATTGATTCAATTTTTGAGACAATTGCTGGAAGGCGTTGAAATATCTAGCATCAAT
CTCATGGTTTTTTTCCCGAGAGTCTCGTAGATTCAATTGTTTTAATATATCTTGGGACCACTCTTGATTT
GAACTCATGGAAATTAAACTGGGTGTTGTGTTGTGGTGTAATGATTGTACCCCCTTTGCTTATAATTGTG
TGGTTCCGATGCTGACTTACTGGGTATTATATGTGTGCCCAATAGAAAGAGAACAATTGACCCGGTTATT
GCAAGGAAAATTTCAAGTCTTGTAAAAGCATATAAAAATAGTTCAGGCACTCCGAAATACTTGGTTGGCG
TGTTTCGTAATCAACCTAAGGAGGATGTTTTGGCTCTGGTCAATGATTACGGCATTGATATCGTCCAACT
GCATGGAGATGAGTCGTGGCGAGAATACCAAGAGTTCCTCGGTTTGCCAGTTATTAAAAGACTCGTATTT
CCAAAAGACTGCAACATACTACTCAGTGCAGCTTCACAGAAACCTCATTCGTTTATTCCCTTGTTTGATT
CAGAAGGCCGGCCATTTAAATGTTTAAACGGCCACGCTGGCCCCCTATAGTGAGTCGTATTACAATTCAC
TGGCCGTCGTTTTACAACGTCGTGACTGGGAAAACCCTGGCGTTACCCAACTTAATCGCCTTGCAGCACA
TCCCCCTTTCGCCAGCTGGCGTAATAGCGAAGAGGCCCGCACCGATCGCCCTTCCCAACAGTTGCGCAGC
CTGAATGGCGAATGG
[124 nt withheld, positions 5336-5459]
C
[91 nt withheld, positions 5461-5551]
A
[49 nt withheld, positions 5553-5601]
CCTTTGACGTTGGAGTCCACGTTCTTT
[37 nt withheld, positions 5629-5665]
ACCCTATCTCGGTCTATTCTTTTGATTTATAAGGGATTTTGCCGATTTCGGCCTATTGGTTAAAAAATGA
GCTGATTTAACAAAAATTTAACGCGAATTTTAACAAAATATTAACGCTTACAATTTCCTGATGCGGTATT
TTCTCCTTACGCATCTGTGCGGTATTTCACACCGCATAGGGTAATAACTGATATAATTAAATTGAAGCTC
TAATTTGTGAGTTTAGTATTAGGATCTCTACCCTTGGCGAAAAGTCCTCTGCCAACAATGATGATATCTG
ATCCACCACTTACAACTTCGTCGACGGTTCTGTACTGCTGACCCAATATGCGTATATATACCAATCTAAG
TCTGTGCTCCTTCCTTCGTTCTTCCTTCTGTTCGGAGATTACCGAATCAAAAAAATTTCAAGGAAACCGA
AATCAAAAAAAAGAATAAAAAAAAAATGATGAATTGAAAAGGTGGTATGGTGCACTCTCAGTACAATCTG
CTCTGATGCCGCATAGTTAAGCCAGCCCCGACACCCGCCAACACCCGCTGACGCGCCCTGACGGGCTTGT
CTGCTCCCGGCATCCGCTTACAGACAAGCTGTGACCGTCTCCGGGAGCTGCATGTGTCAGAGGTTTTCAC
CGTCATCACCGAAACGCGCGAGACGAAAGGGCCTCGTGATACGCCTATTTTTATAGGTTAATGTCATGAT
AATAATGGTTTCTTAGACGTCGGCGCGCCGAGGACGTCAGGTGGCACTTTTCGGGGAAATGTGCGCGGAA
CCCCTATTTGTTTATTTTTCTAAATACATTCAAATATGTATCCGCTCATGAGACAATAACCCTGATAAAT
GCTTCAATAATATTGAAAAAGGAAGAGTATGAGTATTCAACATTTCCGTGTCGCCCTTATTCCCTTTTTT
GCGGCATTTTGCCTTCCTGTTTTTGCTCACCCAGAAACGCTGGTGAAAGTAAAAGATGCTGAAGATCAGT
TGGGTGCACGAGTGGGTTACATCGAACTGGATCTCAACAGCGGTAAGATCCTTGAGAGTTTTCGCCCCGA
AGAACGTTTTCCAATGATGAGCACTTTTAAAGTTCTGCTATGTGGCGCGGTATTATCCCGTATTGACGCC
GGGCAAGAGCAACTCGGTCGCCGCATACACTATTCTCAGAATGACTTGGTTGAGTACTCACCAGTCACAG
AAAAGCATCTTACGGATGGCATGACAGTAAGAGAATTATGCAGTGCTGCCATAACCATGAGTGATAACAC
TGCGGCCAACTTACTTCTGACAACGATCGGAGGACCGAAGGAGCTAACCGCTTTTTTGCACAACATGGGG
GATCATGTAACTCGCCTTGATCGTTGGGAACCGGAGCTGAATGAAGCCATACCAAACGACGAGCGTGACA
CCACGATGCCTGTAGCAATGGCAACAACGTTGCGCAAACTATTAACTGGCGAACTACTTACTCTAGCTTC
CCGGCAACAATTAATAGACTGGATGGAGGCGGATAAAGTTGCAGGACCACTTCTGCGCTCGGCCCTTCCG
GCTGGCTGGTTTATTGCTGATAAATCTGGAGCCGGTGAGCGTGGGTCTCGCGGTATCATTGCAGCACTGG
GGCCAGATGGTAAGCCCTCCCGTATCGTAGTTATCTACACGACGGGGAGTCAGGCAACTATGGATGAACG
AAATAGACAGATCGCTGAGATAGGTGCCTCACTGATTAAGCATTGGTAACTGTCAGACCAAGTTTACTCA
TATATACTTTAGATTGATTTAAAACTTCATTTTTAATTTAAAAGGATCTAGGTGAAGATCCTTTTTGATA
ATCTCATGACCAAAATCCCTTAACGTGAGTTTTCGTTCCACTGAGCGTCAGACCCCGTAGAAAAGATCAA
AGGATCTTCTTGAGATCCTTTTTTTCTGCGCGTAATCTGCTGCTTGCAAACAAAAAAACCACCGCTACCA
GCGGTGGTTTGTTTGCCGGATCAAGAGCTACCAACTCTTTTTCCGAAGGTAACTGGCTTCAGCAGAGCGC
AGATACCAAATACTGTTCTTCTAGTGTAGCCGTAGTTAGGCCACCACTTCAAGAACTCTGTAGCACCGCC
TACATACCTCGCTCTGCTAATCCTGTTACCAGTGGCTGCTGCCAGTGGCGATAAGTCGTGTCTTACCGGG
TTGGACTCAAGACGATAGTTACCGGATAAGGCGCAGCGGTCGGGCTGAACGGGGGGTTCGTGCACACAGC
CCAGCTTGGAGCGAACGACCTACACCGAACTGAGATACCTACAGCGTGAGCTATGAGAAAGCGCCACGCT
TCCCGAAGGGAGAAAGGCGGACAGGTATCCGGTAAGCGGCAGGGTCGGAACAGGAGAGCGCACGAGGGAG
CTTCCAGGGGGAAACGCCTGGTATCTTTATAGTCCTGTCGGGTTTCGCCACCTCTGACTTGAGCGTCGAT
TTTTGTGATGCTCGTCAGGGGGGCGGAGCCTATGGAAAAACGCCAGCAACGCGGCCTTTTTACGGTTCCT
GGCCTTTTGCTGGCCTTTTGCTCACATGTTCTTTCCTGCGTTATCCCCTGATTCTGTGGATAACCGTATT
ACCGCCTTTGAGTGAGCTGATACCGCTCGCCGCAGCCGAACGACCGAGCGCAGCGAGTCAGTGAGCGAGG
AAGCGGAAGAGCGCCCAATACGCAAACCGCCTCTCCCCGCGCGTTGGCCGATTCATTAATGCAGCTGGCA
CGACAGGTTTCCCGACTGGAAAGCGGGCAGTGAGCGCAACGCAATTAATGTGAGTTAGCTCACTCATTAG
GCACCCCAGGCTTTACACTTTATGCTTCCGGCTCGTATGTTGTGTGGAATTGTGAGCGGATAACAATTTC
ACACAGGAAACAGCTATGACCATGATTACGCCAAGCTCGGAATTAACCCTCACTAAAGG
